Addgene plasmid #229175: lvl0-G-inert
Purpose: lvl 0 5 gene
Depositing lab: Ron Weiss. Depositing organization: Massachusetts Institute of Technology. Publication: A platform for rapid prototyping of synthetic gene networks in mammalian cells. Duportet X, Wroblewska L, Guye P, Li Y, Eyquem J, Rieders J, Rimchala T, Batt G, Weiss R. Nucleic Acids Res. 2014 Dec 1;42(21):13440-51. doi: 10.1093/nar/gku1082. Epub 2014 Nov 5. PubMed 25378321.
Backbone
  Vector backbone: lvl0-G [backbone]
  Vector type: Synthetic Biology
Growth in bacteria
  Bacterial resistance: Spectinomycin, 50 μg/mL
  Growth temperature: 37°C
  Growth strain: DH5alpha
  Copy number: High Copy
Gene/Insert
  Gene/Insert name: inert
  Species: H. sapiens (human)
  Cloning method: Restriction Enzyme; 5′ cloning site Unknown (unknown if destroyed)
Terms and licenses: Academic/Nonprofit Terms; Industry Terms: Not Available to Industry
Depositor comments: This plasmid is slightly modified from the version used in Duportet et al. 2014, but does not have any functional differences.
How to cite: lvl0-G-inert was a gift from Ron Weiss (Addgene plasmid # 229175 ; http://n2t.net/addgene:229175 ; RRID:Addgene_229175)
