[The description below was written by a language model from this plasmid's Addgene catalogue record and pLannotate feature annotations shown in this document.]
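Description:
lvl0-G-inert is a small (about 2.3 kb) level 0 part plasmid from a hierarchical, modular assembly system built for rapid prototyping of synthetic gene networks in mammalian cells. It is catalogued as a synthetic biology vector on the lvl0-G backbone, where the "G" position holds the gene or coding-sequence part that is later combined with other level 0 parts to make complete transcription units. It is a bacterial cloning and storage plasmid rather than an expression vector. Replication in E. coli depends on a high-copy ColE1/pUC-type origin. Selection uses spectinomycin, conferred by an aadA aminoglycoside adenylyltransferase gene that lies downstream of an AmpR (bla) promoter. The short integrase and gentamicin acetyltransferase fragments annotated just upstream of aadA are probably remnants of the integron-type cassette from which the marker was derived, not functional genes.

The insert is recorded only as "inert", with human listed as the species, and the purpose field is terse. The name suggests a non-functional placeholder for the gene position, for example to fill a slot or act as a negative control in multi-unit assemblies, but the record does not say this, nor does it describe what the sequence is. The automated annotation finds no mammalian promoter, coding sequence or polyadenylation signal. In the region between the origin and the resistance cassette it detects only a short lacI fragment and a partial attB1-like Gateway recombination site, so the insert is effectively unannotated. The cloning sites are listed as unknown. The depositor notes that this version is slightly modified from the one in the original publication, with no functional differences.
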