Features (pLannotate 1.2.2; 7 found; start..end, strand, type, name):
      1..589     +  rep_origin     ori: high-copy-number ColE1/pMB1/pBR322/pUC origin of replication
    772..821     +  CDS            lacI (fragment): lac repressor; lacI; The lac repressor binds to the lac operator to inhibit transcription in E. coli. This inhibition can be relieved by adding lactose or isopropyl-β-D-thiogalactopyranoside (IPTG).
    842..858     +  protein_bind   attB1 (fragment): mutant version of attB; core recombination site for the Gateway® BP reaction BP Clonase™
    986..1090    +  promoter       AmpR promoter: bla
   1081..1161    -  CDS            int (fragment): INT2_ECOLX - Protein inferred from homology: Swiss-Prot protein existence level 3. Putative integrase believed to be involved in the insertion of antibiotic resistance genes into plasmids and transposons. From Escherichia coli.
   1249..1305    +  CDS            GmR (fragment): gentamycin acetyltransferase; aacC1; confers resistance to gentamycin
   1312..2100    +  CDS            aadA: S3AD_ECOLX - Experimental evidence at protein level: Swiss-Prot protein existence level 1. Mediates bacterial resistance to the antibiotics streptomycin and spectinomycin. From Escherichia coli.
>Addgene plasmid #229175 | lvl0-G-inert | addgene full sequence | sequence record 459772 | Addgene NGS Result
TTGAGATCCTTTTTTTCTGCGCGTAATCTGCTGCTTGCAAACAAAAAAACCACCGCTACCAGCGGTGGTT
TGTTTGCCGGATCAAGAGCTACCAACTCTTTTTCCGAAGGTAACTGGCTTCAGCAGAGCGCAGATACCAA
ATACTGTTCTTCTAGTGTAGCCGTAGTTAGGCCACCACTTCAAGAACTCTGTAGCACCGCCTACATACCT
CGCTCTGCTAATCCTGTTACCAGTGGCTGCTGCCAGTGGCGATAAGTCGTGTCTTACCGGGTTGGACTCA
AGACGATAGTTACCGGATAAGGCGCAGCGGTCGGGCTGAACGGGGGGTTCGTGCACACAGCCCAGCTTGG
AGCGAACGACCTACACCGAACTGAGATACCTACAGCGTGAGCTATGAGAAAGCGCCACGCTTCCCGAAGG
GAGAAAGGCGGACAGGTATCCGGTAAGCGGCAGGGTCGGAACAGGAGAGCGCACGAGGGAGCTTCCAGGG
GGAAACGCCTGGTATCTTTATAGTCCTGTCGGGTTTCGCCACCTCTGACTTGAGCGTCGATTTTTGTGAT
GCTCGTCAGGGGGGCGGAGCCTATGGAAAAACGCCAGCAACGCGGCCTTTTTACGGTTCCTGGCCTTTTG
CTGGCCTTTTGCTCACATGTTCTTTCCTGCGTTATCCCCTGATTCTGTGGATAACCGTATTACCGCCTTT
GAGTGAGCTGATACCGCTCGCCGCAGCCGAACGACCGAGCGCAGCGAGTCAGTGAGCGAGGAAGCGGAAG
AGCGCCCAATACGCAAACCGCCTCTCCCCGCGCGTTGGCCGATTCATTAATCACTCTGTGGTCTCAAGGT
TAAGTTTGTACAAAAAAGAGGCTTTGAGACCACGAAGTGGCTCTTCAGTGGACGAAAGGGCCTCGTGATA
CGCCTATTTTTATAGGTTAATGTCATGATAATAATGGTTTCTTAGACGTCAGGTGGCACTTTTCGGGGAA
ATGTGCGCGGAACCCCTATTTGTTTATTTTTCTAAATACATTCAAATATGTATCCGCTCATGAGACAATA
ACCCTGATAAATGCTTCAATAATATTGAAAAAGGAAGAGTATGCGCTCACGCAACTGGTCCAGAACCTTG
ACCGAACGCAGCGGTGGTAACGGCGCAGTGGCGGTTTTCATGGCTTGTTATGACTGTTTTTTTTTGGGGT
ACAGTCTATGCCTCGGGCATCCAAGCAGCAAGCGCGTTACGCCGTGGGTCGATGTTTGATGTTATGGAGC
AGCAACGATGTTACGCAGCAGGGCAGTCGCCCTAAAACAAAGTTAAACATCATGAGGGAAGCGGTGATCG
CCGAAGTATCGACTCAACTATCAGAGGTAGTTGGCGTCATCGAGCGCCATCTCGAACCGACGTTGCTGGC
CGTACATTTGTACGGCTCCGCAGTGGATGGCGGCCTGAAGCCACACAGCGATATTGATTTGCTGGTTACG
GTGACCGTAAGGCTTGATGAAACAACGCGGCGAGCTTTGATCAACGACCTTTTGGAAACTTCGGCTTCCC
CTGGAGAGAGCGAGATTCTCCGCGCTGTAGAAGTCACCATTGTTGTGCACGACGACATCATTCCGTGGCG
TTATCCAGCTAAGCGCGAACTGCAATTTGGAGAATGGCAGCGCAATGACATTCTTGCAGGTATCTTCGAG
CCAGCCACGATCGACATTGATCTGGCTATCTTGCTGACAAAAGCAAGAGAACATAGCGTTGCCTTGGTAG
GTCCAGCGGCGGAGGAACTCTTTGATCCGGTTCCTGAACAGGATCTATTTGAGGCGCTAAATGAAACCTT
AACGCTATGGAACTCGCCGCCCGACTGGGCTGGCGATGAGCGAAATGTAGTGCTTACGTTGTCCCGCATT
TGGTACAGCGCAGTAACCGGCAAAATCGCGCCGAAGGATGTCGCTGCCGACTGGGCAATGGAGCGCCTGC
CGGCCCAGTATCAGCCCGTCATACTTGAAGCTAGACAGGCTTATCTTGGACAAGAAGAAGATCGCTTGGC
CTCGCGCGCAGATCAGTTGGAAGAATTTGTCCATTACGTAAAAGGCGAGATCACCAAGGTAGTCGGCAAA
TAACTGTCAGACCAAGTTTACTCATATATACTTTAGATTGATTTAAAACTTCATTTTTAATTTAAAAGGA
TCTAGGTGAAGATCCTTTTTGATAATCTCATGACCAAAATCCCTTAACGTGAGTTTTCGTTCCACTGAGC
GTCAGACCCCGTAGAAAAGATCAAAGGATCTTC
